>Addgene plasmid #246274 | pCAGGS-mTurquoise2-Rab10(T23N) | addgene full sequence | sequence record 488626 | Addgene NGS Result
GTGCCACCTGGGTCGATCGACATTGATTATTGACTAGTTATTAATAGTAATCAATTACGGGGTCATTAGT
TCATAGCCCATATATGGAGTTCCGCGTTACATAACTTACGGTAAATGGCCCGCCTGGCTGACCGCCCAAC
GACCCCCGCCCATTGACGTCAATAATGACGTATGTTCCCATAGTAACGCCAATAGGGACTTTCCATTGAC
GTCAATGGGTGGAGTATTTACGGTAAACTGCCCACTTGGCAGTACATCAAGTGTATCATATGCCAAGTAC
GCCCCCTATTGACGTCAATGACGGTAAATGGCCCGCCTGGCATTATGCCCAGTACATGACCTTATGGGAC
TTTCCTACTTGGCAGTACATCTACGTATTAGTCATCGCTATTACCATGGTCGAGGTGAGCCCCACGTTCT
GCTTCACTCTCCCCATCTCCCCCCCCTCCCCACCCCCAATTTTGTATTTATTTATTTTTTAATTATTTTG
TGCAGCGATGGGGGCGGGGGGGGGGGGGGGGCGCGCGCCAGGCGGGGCGGGGCGGGGCGAGGGGCGGGGC
GGGGCGAGGCGGAGAGGTGCGGCGGCAGCCAATCAGAGCGGCGCGCTCCGAAAGTTTCCTTTTATGGCGA
GGCGGCGGCGGCGGCGGCCCTATAAAAAGCGAAGCGCGCGGCGGGCGGGAGTCGCTGCGCGCTGCCTTCG
CCCCGTGCCCCGCTCCGCCGCCGCCTCGCGCCGCCCGCCCCGGCTCTGACTGACCGCGTTACTCCCACAG
GTGAGCGGGCGGGACGGCCCTTCTCCTCCGGGCTGTAATTAGCGCTTGGTTTAATGACGGCTTGTTTCTT
TTCTGTGGCTGCGTGAAAGCCTTGAGGGGCTCCGGGAGGGCCCTTTGTGCGGGGGGAGCGGCTCGGGGGG
TGCGTGCGTGTGTGTGTGCGTGGGGAGCGCCGCGTGCGGCTCCGCGCTGCCCGGCGGCTGTGAGCGCTGC
GGGCGCGGCGCGGGGCTTTGTGCGCTCCGCAGTGTGCGCGAGGGGAGCGCGGCCGGGGGCGGTGCCCCGC
GGTGCGGGGGGGGCTGCGAGGGGAACAAAGGCTGCGTGCGGGGTGTGTGCGTGGGGGGGTGAGCAGGGGG
TGTGGGCGCGTCGGTCGGGCTGCAACCCCCCCTGCACCCCCCTCCCCGAGTTGCTGAGCACGGCCCGGCT
TCGGGTGCGGGGCTCCGTACGGGGCGTGGCGCGGGGCTCGCCGTGCCGGGCGGGGGGTGGCGGCAGGTGG
GGGTGCCGGGCGGGGCGGGGCCGCCTCGGGCCGGGGAGGGCTCGGGGGAGGGGCGCGGCGGCCCCCGGAG
CGCCGGCGGCTGTCGAGGCGCGGCGAGCCGCAGCCATTGCCTTTTATGGTAATCGTGCGAGAGGGCGCAG
GGACTTCCTTTGTCCCAAATCTGTGCGGAGCCGAAATCTGGGAGGCGCCGCCGCACCCCCTCTAGCGGGC
GCGGGGCGAAGCGGTGCGGCGCCGGCAGGAAGGAAATGGGCGGGGAGGGCCTTCGTGCGTCGCCGCGCCG
CCGTCCCCTTCTCCCTCTCCAGCCTCGGGGCTGTCCGCGGGGGGACGGCTGCCTTCGGGGGGGACGGGGC
AGGGCGGGGTTCGGCTTCTGGCGTGTGACCGGCGGCTCTAGCTAGAGCCTCTGCTAACCATGTTCATGCC
TTCTTCTTTTTCCTACAGCTCCTGGGCAACGTGCTGGTTATTGTGCTGTCTCATCATTTTGGCAAAGAAT
TCGCTAGCGCTACCGGTCGCCACCATGGTGAGCAAGGGCGAGGAGCTGTTCACCGGGGTGGTGCCCATCC
TGGTCGAGCTGGACGGCGACGTAAACGGCCACAAGTTCAGCGTGTCCGGCGAGGGCGAGGGCGATGCCAC
CTACGGCAAGCTGACCCTGAAGTTCATCTGCACCACCGGCAAGCTGCCCGTGCCCTGGCCCACCCTCGTG
ACCACCCTGTCCTGGGGCGTGCAGTGCTTCGCCCGCTACCCCGACCACATGAAGCAGCACGACTTCTTCA
AGTCCGCCATGCCCGAAGGCTACGTCCAGGAGCGCACCATCTTCTTCAAGGACGACGGCAACTACAAGAC
CCGCGCCGAGGTGAAGTTCGAGGGCGACACCCTGGTGAACCGCATCGAGCTGAAGGGCATCGACTTCAAG
GAGGACGGCAACATCCTGGGGCACAAGCTGGAGTACAACTACTTTAGCGACAACGTCTATATCACCGCCG
ACAAGCAGAAGAACGGCATCAAGGCCAACTTCAAGATCCGCCACAACATCGAGGACGGCGGCGTGCAGCT
CGCCGACCACTACCAGCAGAACACCCCCATCGGCGACGGCCCCGTGCTGCTGCCCGACAACCACTACCTG
AGCACCCAGTCCAAGCTGAGCAAAGACCCCAACGAGAAGCGCGATCACATGGTCCTGCTGGAGTTCGTGA
CCGCCGCCGGGATCACTCTCGGCATGGACGAGCTGTACAAGTCCGGACTCAGATCTCGAGGCATGGCGAA
GAAGACGTACGACCTGCTTTTCAAGCTGCTCCTGATCGGGGACTCGGGAGTGGGCAAGAACTGCGTCCTT
TTTCGTTTTTCGGATGATGCCTTCAATACCACCTTTATTTCCACCATAGGAATAGACTTTAAGATCAAAA
CAGTGGAACTACAAGGAAAGAAGATCAAGCTACAGATATGGGACACAGCAGGCCAGGAACGATTTCACAC
CATCACAACCTCCTACTACAGAGGAGCAATGGGCATCATGCTAGTGTATGACATCACCAACGGTAAAAGT
TTTGAAAACATCAGCAAGTGGCTTAGAAACATAGATGAGCATGCCAATGAAGATGTGGAAAGGATGTTAC
TAGGGAACAAGTGTGACATGGACGACAAGAGAGTTGTACCGAAAGGCAAAGGAGAGCAGATTGCAAGGGA
GCATGGTATTAGGTTTTTTGAGACTAGTGCAAAAGCAAATATAAACATCGAAAAGGCGTTCCTCACATTA
GCTGAAGACATCCTCCGAAAGACCCCTGTAAAAGAACCCAACAGTGAAAACGTAGATATCAGCAGTGGAG
GAGGTGTGACGGGCTGGAAGAGCAAATGCTGCTGATCTAGAGTCGACGGATCTTTTTCCCTCTGCCAAAA
ATTATGGGGACATCATGAAGCCCCTTGAGCATCTGACTTCTGGCTAATAAAGGAAATTTATTTTCATTGC
AATAGTGTGTTGGAATTTTTTGTGTCTCTCACTCGGAAGGACATATGGGAGGGCAAATCATTTAAAACAT
CAGAATGAGTATTTGGTTTAGAGTTTGGCAACATATGCCCATATGCTGGCTGCCATGAACAAAGGTTGGC
TATAAAGAGGTCATCAGTATATGAAACAGCCCCCTGCTGTCCATTCCTTATTCCATAGAAAAGCCTTGAC
TTGAGGTTAGATTTTTTTTATATTTTGTTTTGTGTTATTTTTTTCTTTAACATCCCTAAAATTTTCCTTA
CATGTTTTACTAGCCAGATTTTTCCTCCTCTCCTGACTACTCCCAGTCATAGCTGTCCCTCTTCTCTTAT
GGAGATCCCTCGACCTGCAGCCCAAGCTTGGCGTAATCATGGTCATAGCTGTTTCCTGTGTGAAATTGTT
ATCCGCTCACAATTCCACACAACATACGAGCCGGAAGCATAAAGTGTAAAGCCTGGGGTGCCTAATGAGT
GAGCTAACTCACATTAATTGCGTTGCGCTCACTGCCCGCTTTCCAGTCGGGAAACCTGTCGTGCCAGCGG
ATACGCATCTCAATTAGTCAGCAACCATAGTCCCGCCCCTAACTCCGCCCATCCCGCCCCTAACTCCGCC
CAGTTCCGCCCATTCTCCGCCCCATGGCTGACTAATTTTTTTTATTTATGCAGAGGCCGAGGCCGCCTCG
GCCTCTGAGCTATTCCAGAAGTAGTGAGGAGGCTTTTTTGGAGGCCTAGGCTTTTGCAAAAAGCTAACTT
GTTTATTGCAGCTTATAATGGTTACAAATAAAGCAATAGCATCACAAATTTCACAAATAAAGCATTTTTT
TCACTGCATTCTAGTTGTGGTTTGTCCAAACTCATCAATGTATCTTATCATGTCTCGATCCGCTGCATTA
ATGAATCGGCCAACGCGCGGGGAGAGGCGGTTTGCGTATTGGGCGCTCTTCCGCTTCCTCGCTCACTGAC
TCGCTGCGCTCGGTCGTTCGGCTGCGGCGAGCGGTATCAGCTCACTCAAAGGCGGTAATACGGTTATCCA
CAGAATCAGGGGATAACGCAGGAAAGAACATGTGAGCAAAAGGCCAGCAAAAGGCCAGGAACCGTAAAAA
GGCCGCGTTGCTGGCGTTTTTCCATAGGCTCCGCCCCCCTGACGAGCATCACAAAAATCGACGCTCAAGT
CAGAGGTGGCGAAACCCGACAGGACTATAAAGATACCAGGCGTTTCCCCCTGGAAGCTCCCTCGTGCGCT
CTCCTGTTCCGACCCTGCCGCTTACCGGATACCTGTCCGCCTTTCTCCCTTCGGGAAGCGTGGCGCTTTC
TCATAGCTCACGCTGTAGGTATCTCAGTTCGGTGTAGGTCGTTCGCTCCAAGCTGGGCTGTGTGCACGAA
CCCCCCGTTCAGCCCGACCGCTGCGCCTTATCCGGTAACTATCGTCTTGAGTCCAACCCGGTAAGACACG
ACTTATCGCCACTGGCAGCAGCCACTGGTAACAGGATTAGCAGAGCGAGGTATGTAGGCGGTGCTACAGA
GTTCTTGAAGTGGTGGCCTAACTACGGCTACACTAGAAGAACAGTATTTGGTATCTGCGCTCTGCTGAAG
CCAGTTACCTTCGGAAAAAGAGTTGGTAGCTCTTGATCCGGCAAACAAACCACCGCTGGTAGCGGTGGTT
TTTTTGTTTGCAAGCAGCAGATTACGCGCAGAAAAAAAGGATCTCAAGAAGATCCTTTGATCTTTTCTAC
GGGGTCTGACGCTCAGTGGAACGAAAACTCACGTTAAGGGATTTTGGTCATGAGATTATCAAAAAGGATC
TTCACCTAGATCCTTTTAAATTAAAAATGAAGTTTTAAATCAATCTAAAGTATATATGAGTAAACTTGGT
CTGACAGTTACCAATGCTTAATCAGTGAGGCACCTATCTCAGCGATCTGTCTATTTCGTTCATCCATAGT
TGCCTGACTCCCCGTCGTGTAGATAACTACGATACGGGAGGGCTTACCATCTGGCCCCAGTGCTGCAATG
ATACCGCGAGACCCACGCTCACCGGCTCCAGATTTATCAGCAATAAACCAGCCAGCCGGAAGGGCCGAGC
GCAGAAGTGGTCCTGCAACTTTATCCGCCTCCATCCAGTCTATTAATTGTTGCCGGGAAGCTAGAGTAAG
TAGTTCGCCAGTTAATAGTTTGCGCAACGTTGTTGCCATTGCTACAGGCATCGTGGTGTCACGCTCGTCG
TTTGGTATGGCTTCATTCAGCTCCGGTTCCCAACGATCAAGGCGAGTTACATGATCCCCCATGTTGTGCA
AAAAAGCGGTTAGCTCCTTCGGTCCTCCGATCGTTGTCAGAAGTAAGTTGGCCGCAGTGTTATCACTCAT
GGTTATGGCAGCACTGCATAATTCTCTTACTGTCATGCCATCCGTAAGATGCTTTTCTGTGACTGGTGAG
TACTCAACCAAGTCATTCTGAGAATAGTGTATGCGGCGACCGAGTTGCTCTTGCCCGGCGTCAATACGGG
ATAATACCGCGCCACATAGCAGAACTTTAAAAGTGCTCATCATTGGAAAACGTTCTTCGGGGCGAAAACT
CTCAAGGATCTTACCGCTGTTGAGATCCAGTTCGATGTAACCCACTCGTGCACCCAACTGATCTTCAGCA
TCTTTTACTTTCACCAGCGTTTCTGGGTGAGCAAAAACAGGAAGGCAAAATGCCGCAAAAAAGGGAATAA
GGGCGACACGGAAATGTTGAATACTCATACTCTTCCTTTTTCAATATTATTGAAGCATTTATCAGGGTTA
TTGTCTCATGAGCGGATACATATTTGAATGTATTTAGAAAAATAAACAAATAGGGGTTCCGCGCACATTT
CCCCGAAAA
Features (pLannotate 1.2.2; 19 found; start..end, strand, type, name):
     19..398     +  enhancer       CMV enhancer: human cytomegalovirus immediate early enhancer
    400..677     +  promoter       chicken β-actin promoter: No description available
    678..1698    +  intron         chimeric intron: chimera between introns from chicken β-actin and rabbit β-globin
   1696..1752    +  CDS            HBB (fragment): HBB_LEPEU - Experimental evidence at protein level: Swiss-Prot protein existence level 1. Involved in oxygen transport from the lung to the various peripheral tissues. From Lepus europaeus (European hare).
   1775..2491    +  CDS            mTurquoise2: mTurquoise2 is a basic (constitutively fluorescent) cyan fluorescent protein published in 2012, derived from Aequorea victoria. It is reported to be a rapidly-maturing monomer with very low acid sensitivity.
   2492..2510    +  misc_feature   MCS (fragment): multiple cloning site
   2513..3112    +  CDS            RAB10: RAB10_HUMAN - Experimental evidence at protein level: Swiss-Prot protein existence level 1. (Microbial infection) Upon Legionella pneumophila infection promotes endoplasmic reticulum recruitment and bacterial replication. Plays a role in remodeling the Legionella-containing vacuole (LCV) into an endoplasmic reticulum-like vacuole. From Homo sapiens (Human).
   3196..3251    +  polyA_signal   β-globin poly(A) signal: rabbit β-globin polyadenylation signal (Gil and Proudfoot, 1987)
   3636..3652    -  protein_bind   lac operator: The lac repressor binds to the lac operator to inhibit transcription in E. coli. This inhibition can be relieved by adding lactose or isopropyl-β-D-thiogalactopyranoside (IPTG). lac repressor encoded by lacI
   3660..3690    -  promoter       lac promoter: promoter for the E. coli lac operon
   3705..3726    -  protein_bind   CAP binding site: CAP binding activates transcription in the presence of cAMP. E. coli catabolite activator protein
   3739..3778    -  CDS            lacI (fragment): lac repressor; lacI; The lac repressor binds to the lac operator to inhibit transcription in E. coli. This inhibition can be relieved by adding lactose or isopropyl-β-D-thiogalactopyranoside (IPTG).
   3785..3807    +  promoter       SV40 promoter (fragment): SV40 enhancer and early promoter
   3831..3966    +  rep_origin     SV40 ori: SV40 origin of replication
   3986..4107    +  polyA_signal   SV40 poly(A) signal: SV40 polyadenylation signal
   4122..4176    -  CDS            lacI (fragment): lac repressor; lacI; The lac repressor binds to the lac operator to inhibit transcription in E. coli. This inhibition can be relieved by adding lactose or isopropyl-β-D-thiogalactopyranoside (IPTG).
   4359..4947    -  rep_origin     ori: high-copy-number ColE1/pMB1/pBR322/pUC origin of replication
   5118..5978    -  CDS            AmpR: β-lactamase; bla; confers resistance to ampicillin, carbenicillin, and related antibiotics
   5979..6083    -  promoter       AmpR promoter: bla
