[The description below was written by a language model from this plasmid's Addgene catalogue record and pLannotate feature annotations shown in this document.]
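Description:
pCAGGS-mTurquoise2-Rab10(T23N) is a mammalian expression plasmid of about 6.1 kb built on the pCAGGS backbone. It is propagated in E. coli from a high-copy ColE1/pUC-type origin and selected with ampicillin through the β-lactamase gene and its native promoter. The backbone also carries remnants of the lac promoter/operator region and short lacI fragments, along with an SV40 origin of replication, which can support episomal amplification in cells expressing SV40 large T antigen. No mammalian selection marker is annotated, so the plasmid appears suited to transient expression.

The payload is driven by the CAG promoter, annotated here as its component parts: the CMV immediate-early enhancer, the chicken β-actin promoter and a chimeric β-actin/β-globin intron, which together give strong, broadly active expression in mammalian cells, including neurons. A short β-globin fragment called just downstream is most likely residual exon sequence from the CAG cassette rather than part of the product. The open reading frame encodes the monomeric cyan fluorescent protein mTurquoise2 joined at its C-terminus, through a short linker derived from a multiple cloning site, to Rab10, leaving the GTPase's C-terminus free. Transcripts terminate at the rabbit β-globin polyadenylation signal. The catalogue lists the Rab10 as rat; the automated annotation matched the human protein, presumably reflecting high conservation.

The T23N substitution is recorded as a dominant-negative mutation, of the type that typically holds small GTPases in an inactive, GDP-bound or nucleotide-free state and interferes with endogenous signalling. The construct thus allows fluorescently traceable inhibition of Rab10 function, and the associated study concerns Rab10 inactivation in AMPA receptor trafficking and dendritic spine enlargement during long-term potentiation.
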