Addgene plasmid #246274: pCAGGS-mTurquoise2-Rab10(T23N)
Purpose: Rab10 (Dominant negative)
Depositing lab: Ryohei Yasuda. Depositing organization: Max Planck Florida Institute. Publication: Rab10 inactivation promotes AMPAR trafficking and spine enlargement during long-term potentiation. Wang J, Nishiyama J, Parra-Bueno P, Okaz E, Oz G, Liu X, Watabe T, Suponitsky-Kroyter I, McGraw TE, Szatmari EM, Yasuda R. Elife. 2025 Sep 23;13:RP103879. doi: 10.7554/eLife.103879. PubMed 40986440.
Backbone
  Vector backbone: pCAGGS
  Backbone size w/o insert (bp): 4656
  Vector type: Mammalian Expression
Growth in bacteria
  Bacterial resistance: Ampicillin, 100 μg/mL
  Growth temperature: 37°C
  Growth strain: DH5alpha
  Copy number: High Copy
Gene/Insert
  Gene/Insert name: mTurquoise2-Rab10(T23N)
  Species: R. norvegicus (rat)
  Insert size (bp): 1443
  Mutation: T23N
  Entrez Gene: Rab10 (a.k.a. Ac1075)
  Promoter: CAG
  Cloning method: Restriction Enzyme; 5′ cloning site Unknown (unknown if destroyed)
Terms and licenses: Academic/Nonprofit Terms; Industry Terms: Not Available to Industry
How to cite: pCAGGS-mTurquoise2-Rab10(T23N) was a gift from Ryohei Yasuda (Addgene plasmid # 246274 ; http://n2t.net/addgene:246274 ; RRID:Addgene_246274)
